>Addgene plasmid #143195 | TFORF2809 | addgene full sequence | sequence record 334772 | Addgene NGS Result
TTAATGTAGTCTTATGCAATACTCTTGTAGTCTTGCAACATGGTAACGATGAGTTAGCAACATGCCTTAC
AAGGAGAGAAAAAGCACCGTGCATGCCGATTGGTGGAAGTAAGGTGGTACGATCGTGCCTTATTAGGAAG
GCAACAGACGGGTCTGACATGGATTGGACGAACCACTGAATTGCCGCATTGCAGAGATATTGTATTTAAG
TGCCTAGCTCGATACATAAACGGGTCTCTCTGGTTAGACCAGATCTGAGCCTGGGAGCTCTCTGGCTAAC
TAGGGAACCCACTGCTTAAGCCTCAATAAAGCTTGCCTTGAGTGCTTCAAGTAGTGTGTGCCCGTCTGTT
GTGTGACTCTGGTAACTAGAGATCCCTCAGACCCTTTTAGTCAGTGTGGAAAATCTCTAGCAGTGGCGCC
CGAACAGGGACTTGAAAGCGAAAGGGAAACCAGAGGAGCTCTCTCGACGCAGGACTCGGCTTGCTGAAGC
GCGCACGGCAAGAGGCGAGGGGCGGCGACTGGTGAGTACGCCAAAAATTTTGACTAGCGGAGGCTAGAAG
GAGAGAGATGGGTGCGAGAGCGTCAGTATTAAGCGGGGGAGAATTAGATCGCGATGGGAAAAAATTCGGT
TAAGGCCAGGGGGAAAGAAAAAATATAAATTAAAACATATAGTATGGGCAAGCAGGGAGCTAGAACGATT
CGCAGTTAATCCTGGCCTGTTAGAAACATCAGAAGGCTGTAGACAAATACTGGGACAGCTACAACCATCC
CTTCAGACAGGATCAGAAGAACTTAGATCATTATATAATACAGTAGCAACCCTCTATTGTGTGCATCAAA
GGATAGAGATAAAAGACACCAAGGAAGCTTTAGACAAGATAGAGGAAGAGCAAAACAAAAGTAAGACCAC
CGCACAGCAAGCGGCCGCTGATCTTCAGACCTGGAGGAGGAGATATGAGGGACAATTGGAGAAGTGAATT
ATATAAATATAAAGTAGTAAAAATTGAACCATTAGGAGTAGCACCCACCAAGGCAAAGAGAAGAGTGGTG
CAGAGAGAAAAAAGAGCAGTGGGAATAGGAGCTTTGTTCCTTGGGTTCTTGGGAGCAGCAGGAAGCACTA
TGGGCGCAGCGTCAATGACGCTGACGGTACAGGCCAGACAATTATTGTCTGGTATAGTGCAGCAGCAGAA
CAATTTGCTGAGGGCTATTGAGGCGCAACAGCATCTGTTGCAACTCACAGTCTGGGGCATCAAGCAGCTC
CAGGCAAGAATCCTGGCTGTGGAAAGATACCTAAAGGATCAACAGCTCCTGGGGATTTGGGGTTGCTCTG
GAAAACTCATTTGCACCACTGCTGTGCCTTGGAATGCTAGTTGGAGTAATAAATCTCTGGAACAGATTTG
GAATCACACGACCTGGATGGAGTGGGACAGAGAAATTAACAATTACACAAGCTTAATACACTCCTTAATT
GAAGAATCGCAAAACCAGCAAGAAAAGAATGAACAAGAATTATTGGAATTAGATAAATGGGCAAGTTTGT
GGAATTGGTTTAACATAACAAATTGGCTGTGGTATATAAAATTATTCATAATGATAGTAGGAGGCTTGGT
AGGTTTAAGAATAGTTTTTGCTGTACTTTCTATAGTGAATAGAGTTAGGCAGGGATATTCACCATTATCG
TTTCAGACCCACCTCCCAACCCCGAGGGGACCCATGCATTGCATCTCAATTAGTCAGCAACCAGGTGTGG
AAAGTCCCCAGGCTCCCCAGCAGGCAGAAGTATGCAAAGCATGCGTCTCAATTAGTCAGCAACCATAGTC
CCGCCCCTAACTCCGCCCATCCCGCCCCTAACTCCGCCCAGTTCCGCCCATTCTCCGCCCCATGGCTGAC
TAATTTTTTTTATTTATGCAGAGGCCGAGGCCGCCTCGGCCTCTGAGCTATTCCAGAAGTAGTGAGGAGG
CTTTTTTGGAGGCCTAGGCTTTTGCAAAAAGCTTTCTAGAGGTACCACCGGAGCTTACCATGACCGAGTA
CAAGCCCACGGTGCGCCTCGCCACCCGCGACGACGTCCCCAGGGCCGTACGCACCCTCGCCGCCGCGTTC
GCCGACTACCCCGCCACGCGCCACACCGTCGATCCGGACCGCCACATCGAGCGGGTCACCGAGCTGCAAG
AACTCTTCCTCACGCGCGTCGGGCTCGACATCGGCAAGGTGTGGGTCGCGGACGACGGCGCCGCCGTGGC
GGTCTGGACCACGCCGGAGAGCGTCGAAGCGGGGGCGGTGTTCGCCGAGATCGGCCCGCGCATGGCCGAG
TTGAGCGGTTCCCGGCTGGCCGCGCAGCAACAGATGGAAGGCCTCCTGGCGCCGCACCGGCCCAAGGAGC
CCGCGTGGTTCCTGGCCACCGTCGGCGTCTCGCCCGACCACCAGGGCAAGGGTCTGGGCAGCGCCGTCGT
GCTCCCCGGAGTGGAGGCGGCCGAGCGCGCCGGGGTGCCCGCCTTCCTGGAGACCTCCGCGCCCCGCAAC
CTCCCCTTCTACGAGCGGCTCGGCTTCACCGTCACCGCCGACGTCGAGGTGCCCGAAGGACCGCGCACCT
GGTGCATGACCCGCAAGCCCGGTGCCAGTTAACGAATTCTAGATCTTGAGACAAATGGCAGTATTCATCC
ACAATTTTAAAAGAAAAGGGGGGATTGGGGGGTACAGTGCAGGGGAAAGAATAGTAGACATAATAGCAAC
AGACATACAAACTAAAGAATTACAAAAACAAATTACAAAAATTCAAAATTTTCGGGTTTATTACAGGGAC
AGCAGAGATCCACTTTGGCGCCGGCTCGAGGCCTGCAGGTGCAAAGATGGATAAAGTTTTAAACAGAGAG
GAATCTTTGCAGCTAATGGACCTTCTAGGTCTTGAAAGGAGTGGGAATTGGCTCCGGTGCCCGTCAGTGG
GCAGAGCGCACATCGCCCACAGTCCCCGAGAAGTTGGGGGGAGGGGTCGGCAATTGAACCGGTGCCTAGA
GAAGGTGGCGCGGGGTAAACTGGGAAAGTGATGTCGTGTACTGGCTCCGCCTTTTTCCCGAGGGTGGGGG
AGAACCGTATATAAGTGCAGTAGTCGCCGTGAACGTTCTTTTTCGCAACGGGTTTGCCGCCAGAACACAG
GTAAGTGCCGTGTGTGGTTCCCGCGGGCCTGGCCTCTTTACGGGTTATGGCCCTTGCGTGCCTTGAATTA
CTTCCACCTGGCTGCAGTACGTGATTCTTGATCCCGAGCTTCGGGTTGGAAGTGGGTGGGAGAGTTCGAG
GCCTTGCGCTTAAGGAGCCCCTTCGCCTCGTGCTTGAGTTGAGGCCTGGCCTGGGCGCTGGGGCCGCCGC
GTGCGAATCTGGTGGCACCTTCGCGCCTGTCTCGCTGCTTTCGATAAGTCTCTAGCCATTTAAAATTTTT
GATGACCTGCTGCGACGCTTTTTTTCTGGCAAGATAGTCTTGTAAATGCGGGCCAAGATCTGCACACTGG
TATTTCGGTTTTTGGGGCCGCGGGCGGCGACGGGGCCCGTGCGTCCCAGCGCACATGTTCGGCGAGGCGG
GGCCTGCGAGCGCGGCCACCGAGAATCGGACGGGGGTAGTCTCAAGCTGGCCGGCCTGCTCTGGTGCCTG
GCCTCGCGCCGCCGTGTATCGCCCCGCCCTGGGCGGCAAGGCTGGCCCGGTCGGCACCAGTTGCGTGAGC
GGAAAGATGGCCGCTTCCCGGCCCTGCTGCAGGGAGCTCAAAATGGAGGACGCGGCGCTCGGGAGAGCGG
GCGGGTGAGTCACCCACACAAAGGAAAAGGGCCTTTCCGTCCTCAGCCGTCGCTTCATGTGACTCCACGG
AGTACCGGGCGCCGTCCAGGCACCTCGATTAGTTCTCGAGCTTTTGGAGTACGTCGTCTTTAGGTTGGGG
GGAGGGGTTTTATGCGATGGAGTTTCCCCACACTGAGTGGGTGGAGACTGAAGTTAGGCCAGCTTGGCAC
TTGATGTAATTCTCCTTGGAATTTGCCCTTTTTGAGTTTGGATCTTGGTTCATTCTCAAGCCTCAGACAG
TGGTTCAAAGTTTTTTTCTTCCATTTCAGGTGTCGTGAGGCTAGCACCGCCACCATGCAGGAGGGAGAAT
TGGCTATTTCTCCTATAAGCCCTGTGGCAGCCATGCCTCCCCTAGGCACCCACGTGCAAGCCAGATGTGA
AGCTCAAATTAACCTGCTGGGTGAAGGGGGGATCTGCAAGCTGCCAGGAAGACTCCGCATCCAGCCCGCA
CTGTGGAGCAGGGAGGACGTGCTGCACTGGCTGCGCTGGGCAGAGCAGGAGTACTCTCTGCCATGCACCG
CGGAGCACGGGTTCGAGATGAACGGACGCGCCCTCTGCATCCTCACCAAGGACGACTTCCGGCACCGTGC
GCCCAGCTCAGGTGACGTCCTGTATGAGCTGCTCCAGTACATCAAGACCCAGCGGCGAGCCCTGGTGTGT
GGGCCCTTTTTTGGAGGGATCTTCAGGCTGAAGACGCCCACCCAGCACTCTCCAGTCCCCCCGGAAGAGG
TGACTGGCCCCTCTCAGATGGACACCCGAAGGGGCCACCTGCTGCAGCCACCAGACCCAGGGCTTACCAG
CAACTTCGGCCACCTGGATGACCCTGGCCTGGCAAGGTGGACCCCTGGCAAGGAGGAGTCCCTCAACTTA
TGTCACTGTGCAGAGCTCGGCTGCAGGACCCAGGGGGTCTGTTCCTTCCCCGCGATGCCGCAGGCCCCCA
TTGACGGCAGGATCGCTGACTGCCGCCTGCTGTGGGATTACGTGTATCAGCTGCTCCTTGATACCCGATA
TGAGCCCTACATCAAGTGGGAAGACAAGGACGCCAAGATCTTCCGAGTTGTGGATCCAAATGGGCTCGCC
AGACTCTGGGGAAATCACAAGAACCGGGTGAACATGACCTACGAGAAGATGTCTCGTGCCCTGCGCCACT
ATTATAAGCTTAATATCATTAAGAAGGAACCGGGGCAGAAACTCCTGTTCAGAAATGGACTTCAGCTGAT
CTTCATATTCATATGGAGTTTCCAGTAGTAATGAACTAGTCCGTAACTTGAAAGTATTTCGATTTCTTGG
CTTTATATATCTTGTGGAAAGGACGAATTTCGTCCCTCCTATGGCGGAACACGCGTTAAGTCGACAATCA
ACCTCTGGATTACAAAATTTGTGAAAGATTGACTGGTATTCTTAACTATGTTGCTCCTTTTACGCTATGT
GGATACGCTGCTTTAATGCCTTTGTATCATGCTATTGCTTCCCGTATGGCTTTCATTTTCTCCTCCTTGT
ATAAATCCTGGTTGCTGTCTCTTTATGAGGAGTTGTGGCCCGTTGTCAGGCAACGTGGCGTGGTGTGCAC
TGTGTTTGCTGACGCAACCCCCACTGGTTGGGGCATTGCCACCACCTGTCAGCTCCTTTCCGGGACTTTC
GCTTTCCCCCTCCCTATTGCCACGGCGGAACTCATCGCCGCCTGCCTTGCCCGCTGCTGGACAGGGGCTC
GGCTGTTGGGCACTGACAATTCCGTGGTGTTGTCGGGGAAATCATCGTCCTTTCCTTGGCTGCTCGCCTG
TGTTGCCACCTGGATTCTGCGCGGGACGTCCTTCTGCTACGTCCCTTCGGCCCTCAATCCAGCGGACCTT
CCTTCCCGCGGCCTGCTGCCGGCTCTGCGGCCTCTTCCGCGTCTTCGCCTTCGCCCTCAGACGAGTCGGA
TCTCCCTTTGGGCCGCCTCCCCGCGTCGACTTTAAGACCAATGACTTACAAGGCAGCTGTAGATCTTAGC
CACTTTTTAAAAGAAAAGGGGGGACTGGAAGGGCTAATTCACTCCCAACGAAGACAAGATCTGCTTTTTG
CTTGTACTGGGTCTCTCTGGTTAGACCAGATCTGAGCCTGGGAGCTCTCTGGCTAACTAGGGAACCCACT
GCTTAAGCCTCAATAAAGCTTGCCTTGAGTGCTTCAAGTAGTGTGTGCCCGTCTGTTGTGTGACTCTGGT
AACTAGAGATCCCTCAGACCCTTTTAGTCAGTGTGGAAAATCTCTAGCAGTACGTATAGTAGTTCATGTC
ATCTTATTATTCAGTATTTATAACTTGCAAAGAAATGAATATCAGAGAGTGAGAGGAACTTGTTTATTGC
AGCTTATAATGGTTACAAATAAAGCAATAGCATCACAAATTTCACAAATAAAGCATTTTTTTCACTGCAT
TCTAGTTGTGGTTTGTCCAAACTCATCAATGTATCTTATCATGTCTGGCTCTAGCTATCCCGCCCCTAAC
TCCGCCCATCCCGCCCCTAACTCCGCCCAGTTCCGCCCATTCTCCGCCCCATGGCTGACTAATTTTTTTT
ATTTATGCAGAGGCCGAGGCCGCCTCGGCCTCTGAGCTATTCCAGAAGTAGTGAGGAGGCTTTTTTGGAG
GCCTAGGGACGTACCCAATTCGCCCTATAGTGAGTCGTATTACGCGCGCTCACTGGCCGTCGTTTTACAA
CGTCGTGACTGGGAAAACCCTGGCGTTACCCAACTTAATCGCCTTGCAGCACATCCCCCTTTCGCCAGCT
GGCGTAATAGCGAAGAGGCCCGCACCGATCGCCCTTCCCAACAGTTGCGCAGCCTGAATGGCGAATGGG
[124 nt withheld, positions 6650-6773]
C
[91 nt withheld, positions 6775-6865]
A
[49 nt withheld, positions 6867-6915]
CCTTTGACGTTGGAGTCCACGTTCTTT
[37 nt withheld, positions 6943-6979]
ACCCTATCTCGGTCTATTCTTTTGATTTATAAGGGATTTTGCCGATTTCGGCCTATTGGTTAAAAAATGA
GCTGATTTAACAAAAATTTAACGCGAATTTTAACAAAATATTAACGCTTACAATTTAGGTGGCACTTTTC
GGGGAAATGTGCGCGGAACCCCTATTTGTTTATTTTTCTAAATACATTCAAATATGTATCCGCTCATGAG
ACAATAACCCTGATAAATGCTTCAATAATATTGAAAAAGGAAGAGTATGAGTATTCAACATTTCCGTGTC
GCCCTTATTCCCTTTTTTGCGGCATTTTGCCTTCCTGTTTTTGCTCACCCAGAAACGCTGGTGAAAGTAA
AAGATGCTGAAGATCAGTTGGGTGCACGAGTGGGTTACATCGAACTGGATCTCAACAGCGGTAAGATCCT
TGAGAGTTTTCGCCCCGAAGAACGTTTTCCAATGATGAGCACTTTTAAAGTTCTGCTATGTGGCGCGGTA
TTATCCCGTATTGACGCCGGGCAAGAGCAACTCGGTCGCCGCATACACTATTCTCAGAATGACTTGGTTG
AGTACTCACCAGTCACAGAAAAGCATCTTACGGATGGCATGACAGTAAGAGAATTATGCAGTGCTGCCAT
AACCATGAGTGATAACACTGCGGCCAACTTACTTCTGACAACGATCGGAGGACCGAAGGAGCTAACCGCT
TTTTTGCACAACATGGGGGATCATGTAACTCGCCTTGATCGTTGGGAACCGGAGCTGAATGAAGCCATAC
CAAACGACGAGCGTGACACCACGATGCCTGTAGCAATGGCAACAACGTTGCGCAAACTATTAACTGGCGA
ACTACTTACTCTAGCTTCCCGGCAACAATTAATAGACTGGATGGAGGCGGATAAAGTTGCAGGACCACTT
CTGCGCTCGGCCCTTCCGGCTGGCTGGTTTATTGCTGATAAATCTGGAGCCGGTGAGCGTGGGTCTCGCG
GTATCATTGCAGCACTGGGGCCAGATGGTAAGCCCTCCCGTATCGTAGTTATCTACACGACGGGGAGTCA
GGCAACTATGGATGAACGAAATAGACAGATCGCTGAGATAGGTGCCTCACTGATTAAGCATTGGTAACTG
TCAGACCAAGTTTACTCATATATACTTTAGATTGATTTAAAACTTCATTTTTAATTTAAAAGGATCTAGG
TGAAGATCCTTTTTGATAATCTCATGACCAAAATCCCTTAACGTGAGTTTTCGTTCCACTGAGCGTCAGA
CCCCGTAGAAAAGATCAAAGGATCTTCTTGAGATCCTTTTTTTCTGCGCGTAATCTGCTGCTTGCAAACA
AAAAAACCACCGCTACCAGCGGTGGTTTGTTTGCCGGATCAAGAGCTACCAACTCTTTTTCCGAAGGTAA
CTGGCTTCAGCAGAGCGCAGATACCAAATACTGTTCTTCTAGTGTAGCCGTAGTTAGGCCACCACTTCAA
GAACTCTGTAGCACCGCCTACATACCTCGCTCTGCTAATCCTGTTACCAGTGGCTGCTGCCAGTGGCGAT
AAGTCGTGTCTTACCGGGTTGGACTCAAGACGATAGTTACCGGATAAGGCGCAGCGGTCGGGCTGAACGG
GGGGTTCGTGCACACAGCCCAGCTTGGAGCGAACGACCTACACCGAACTGAGATACCTACAGCGTGAGCT
ATGAGAAAGCGCCACGCTTCCCGAAGGGAGAAAGGCGGACAGGTATCCGGTAAGCGGCAGGGTCGGAACA
GGAGAGCGCACGAGGGAGCTTCCAGGGGGAAACGCCTGGTATCTTTATAGTCCTGTCGGGTTTCGCCACC
TCTGACTTGAGCGTCGATTTTTGTGATGCTCGTCAGGGGGGCGGAGCCTATGGAAAAACGCCAGCAACGC
GGCCTTTTTACGGTTCCTGGCCTTTTGCTGGCCTTTTGCTCACATGTTCTTTCCTGCGTTATCCCCTGAT
TCTGTGGATAACCGTATTACCGCCTTTGAGTGAGCTGATACCGCTCGCCGCAGCCGAACGACCGAGCGCA
GCGAGTCAGTGAGCGAGGAAGCGGAAGAGCGCCCAATACGCAAACCGCCTCTCCCCGCGCGTTGGCCGAT
TCATTAATGCAGCTGGCACGACAGGTTTCCCGACTGGAAAGCGGGCAGTGAGCGCAACGCAATTAATGTG
AGTTAGCTCACTCATTAGGCACCCCAGGCTTTACACTTTATGCTTCCGGCTCGTATGTTGTGTGGAATTG
TGAGCGGATAACAATTTCACACAGGAAACAGCTATGACCATGATTACGCCAAGCGCGCAATTAACCCTCA
CTAAAGGGAACAAAAGCTGGAGCTGCAAGC
Features (pLannotate 1.2.2; 31 found; start..end, strand, type, name):
      5..231     +  promoter       RSV promoter: Rous sarcoma virus enhancer/promoter
    232..412     +  LTR            5' LTR (truncated): truncated 5' long terminal repeat (LTR) from HIV-1
    459..584     +  misc_feature   HIV-1 Ψ: packaging signal of human immunodeficiency virus type 1
    568..931     +  CDS            HIV-1 gag (fragment): gag protein from human immunodeficiency virus 1; gag
   1077..1310    +  misc_feature   RRE: The Rev response element (RRE) of HIV-1 allows for Rev-dependent mRNA export from the nucleus to the cytoplasm.
   1687..1713    +  CDS            Rev (fragment): human immunodeficiency virus 1 (HIV-1) Rev protein; rev; enhances nuclear export of unspliced and incompletely spliced viral mRNAs
   1720..1743    +  promoter       SV40 promoter (fragment): SV40 early promoter
   1744..1815    +  promoter       SV40 promoter (fragment): SV40 enhancer and early promoter
   1839..1974    +  rep_origin     SV40 ori: SV40 origin of replication
   2020..2616    +  CDS            PuroR (fragment): puromycin N-acetyltransferase; pac from Streptomyces; confers resistance to puromycin
   2665..2782    +  misc_feature   cPPT/CTS: central polypurine tract and central termination sequence of HIV-1
   2847..2913    +  CDS            small t antigen (fragment): SV40 (simian virus 40) small t antigen
   2920..4098    +  promoter       EF-1α promoter: strong constitutive promoter for human elongation factor EF-1α
   4115..5023    +  CDS            ETV7 (fragment): ETV7_HUMAN - Also known as TEL2, TELB, TREF. Experimental evidence at protein level: Swiss-Prot protein existence level 1. Transcriptional repressor; binds to the DNA sequence 5'- CCGGAAGT-3'. Isoform A does not seem to have a repressor activity. Isoform C does not seem to have a repressor activity. From Homo sapiens (Human).
   5081..5134    +  promoter       U6 promoter (fragment): RNA polymerase III promoter for human U6 snRNA
   5176..5764    +  misc_feature   WPRE: woodchuck hepatitis virus posttranscriptional regulatory element
   5815..5834    +  misc_feature   cPPT/CTS (fragment): central polypurine tract and central termination sequence of HIV-1
   5836..6069    +  LTR            3' LTR (ΔU3): self-inactivating 3' long terminal repeat (LTR) from HIV-1
   6147..6268    +  polyA_signal   SV40 poly(A) signal: SV40 polyadenylation signal
   6308..6443    +  rep_origin     SV40 ori: SV40 origin of replication
   6464..6482    -  promoter       T7 promoter: promoter for bacteriophage T7 RNA polymerase
   6490..6645    +  CDS            lacZα (fragment): LacZα fragment of β-galactosidase; lacZ fragment
   6650..7078    +  rep_origin     f1 ori (sequence partly withheld): f1 bacteriophage origin of replication; arrow indicates direction of (+) strand synthesis
   7131..7235    +  promoter       AmpR promoter: bla
   7236..8096    +  CDS            AmpR: β-lactamase; bla; confers resistance to ampicillin, carbenicillin, and related antibiotics
   8267..8855    +  rep_origin     ori: high-copy-number ColE1/pMB1/pBR322/pUC origin of replication
   9038..9130    +  CDS            lacI (fragment): lac repressor; lacI; The lac repressor binds to the lac operator to inhibit transcription in E. coli. This inhibition can be relieved by adding lactose or isopropyl-β-D-thiogalactopyranoside (IPTG).
   9143..9164    +  protein_bind   CAP binding site: CAP binding activates transcription in the presence of cAMP. E. coli catabolite activator protein
   9179..9209    +  promoter       lac promoter: promoter for the E. coli lac operon
   9217..9233    +  protein_bind   lac operator: The lac repressor binds to the lac operator to inhibit transcription in E. coli. This inhibition can be relieved by adding lactose or isopropyl-β-D-thiogalactopyranoside (IPTG). lac repressor encoded by lacI
   9278..9296    +  promoter       T3 promoter: promoter for bacteriophage T3 RNA polymerase
