[The description below was written by a language model from this plasmid's Addgene catalogue record and pLannotate feature annotations shown in this document.]
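Description:
TFORF2809 is a lentiviral mammalian expression plasmid built on the pLX_TRC317 backbone and carrying the human transcription factor ETV7 (also called TEL2/TELB). It belongs to a barcoded transcription factor ORF collection in which each construct carries a unique 24-bp barcode, so that the overexpressed factor can be identified by sequencing in pooled screens. The plasmid is propagated in E. coli through a high-copy ColE1/pUC-type origin with ampicillin selection (AmpR). An f1 origin and remnants of a lac/T7/T3 cloning region are also present. The depositor warns that the plasmid may recombine, as repeat-containing lentiviral plasmids often do.

The viral cassette has a third-generation, self-inactivating layout. An RSV promoter drives a truncated HIV-1 5' LTR, followed by the Ψ packaging signal with a gag fragment, the RRE for Rev-dependent nuclear export, and a cPPT/CTS element, and the cassette ends in a ΔU3 3' LTR followed by an SV40 poly(A) signal. Within the provirus, an SV40 promoter drives puromycin N-acetyltransferase for selection of transduced cells. Downstream, the strong constitutive EF-1α promoter drives the synthesized ETV7 ORF, and a WPRE after the ORF enhances transcript expression. The barcode is not annotated in the feature table; it may lie in the short region between the ORF and the WPRE, where only a small U6-like fragment was detected, but the record does not confirm this. The annotated ETV7 match is somewhat shorter than the stated insert size. The sequenced plasmid length agrees with backbone plus insert. The construct is used to package lentivirus for stable ETV7 overexpression, for example in directed differentiation screens.
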