Addgene plasmid #143195: TFORF2809
Purpose: Lentiviral vector for overexpressing transcription factor ORFs with unique 24-bp barcodes. Barcodes facilitate identification of transcription factors in pooled screens.
Depositing lab: Feng Zhang. Depositing organization: Broad Institute. Publication: A transcription factor atlas of directed differentiation. Joung J, Ma S, Tay T, Geiger-Schuller KR, Kirchgatterer PC, Verdine VK, Guo B, Arias-Garcia MA, Allen WE, Singh A, Kuksenko O, Abudayyeh OO, Gootenberg JS, Fu Z, Macrae RK, Buenrostro JD, Regev A, Zhang F. Cell. 2023 Jan 5;186(1):209-229.e26. doi: 10.1016/j.cell.2022.11.026. PubMed 36608654.
Backbone
  Vector backbone: pLX_TRC317
  Backbone manufacturer: Broad Institute Genetic Perturbation Platform
  Backbone size w/o insert (bp): 8264
  Vector type: Mammalian Expression, Lentiviral
  Selectable markers: Puromycin
Growth in bacteria
  Bacterial resistance: Ampicillin, 100 μg/mL
  Growth temperature: 37°C
  Growth strain: NEB Stable
  Copy number: High Copy
Gene/Insert
  Gene/Insert name: ETV7
  Species: H. sapiens (human)
  Insert size (bp): 1055
  Entrez Gene: ETV7 (a.k.a. TEL-2, TEL2, TELB)
  Promoter: EF1a
  Cloning method: Unknown
  Sequencing primers: 5′ GGGTGGAGACTGAAGTTAGGCCAG; 3′ CACATAGCGTAAAAGGAGCAACATAG
Terms and licenses: Academic/Nonprofit Terms; Industry Terms: Not Available to Industry
Depositor comments: NM_001207035,ENST00000339796 . The transcription factor ORF portion of this plasmid was synthesized by Genewiz. Please test multiple small colonies in case of plasmid recombination. To make this collection available in a timely manner, a portion of this collection was not fully sequenced by Addgene. If an Addgene verified full plasmid sequence is not available, please contact us prior to placing an order to request the full sequence.
How to cite: TFORF2809 was a gift from Feng Zhang (Addgene plasmid # 143195 ; http://n2t.net/addgene:143195 ; RRID:Addgene_143195)
