>Addgene plasmid #143195 | TFORF2809 | depositor partial sequence | sequence record 281723 | Insert
ACCGCCACCATGCAGGAGGGAGAATTGGCTATTTCTCCTATAAGCCCTGTGGCAGCCATGCCTCCCCTAG
GCACCCACGTGCAAGCCAGATGTGAAGCTCAAATTAACCTGCTGGGTGAAGGGGGGATCTGCAAGCTGCC
AGGAAGACTCCGCATCCAGCCCGCACTGTGGAGCAGGGAGGACGTGCTGCACTGGCTGCGCTGGGCAGAG
CAGGAGTACTCTCTGCCATGCACCGCGGAGCACGGGTTCGAGATGAACGGACGCGCCCTCTGCATCCTCA
CCAAGGACGACTTCCGGCACCGTGCGCCCAGCTCAGGTGACGTCCTGTATGAGCTGCTCCAGTACATCAA
GACCCAGCGGCGAGCCCTGGTGTGTGGGCCCTTTTTTGGAGGGATCTTCAGGCTGAAGACGCCCACCCAG
CACTCTCCAGTCCCCCCGGAAGAGGTGACTGGCCCCTCTCAGATGGACACCCGAAGGGGCCACCTGCTGC
AGCCACCAGACCCAGGGCTTACCAGCAACTTCGGCCACCTGGATGACCCTGGCCTGGCAAGGTGGACCCC
TGGCAAGGAGGAGTCCCTCAACTTATGTCACTGTGCAGAGCTCGGCTGCAGGACCCAGGGGGTCTGTTCC
TTCCCCGCGATGCCGCAGGCCCCCATTGACGGCAGGATCGCTGACTGCCGCCTGCTGTGGGATTACGTGT
ATCAGCTGCTCCTTGATACCCGATATGAGCCCTACATCAAGTGGGAAGACAAGGACGCCAAGATCTTCCG
AGTTGTGGATCCAAATGGGCTCGCCAGACTCTGGGGAAATCACAAGAACCGGGTGAACATGACCTACGAG
AAGATGTCTCGTGCCCTGCGCCACTATTATAAGCTTAATATCATTAAGAAGGAACCGGGGCAGAAACTCC
TGTTCAGAAATGGACTTCAGCTGATCTTCATATTCATATGGAGTTTCCAGTAGTAATGAACTAGTCCGTA
ACTTGAAAGTATTTCGATTTCTTGGCTTTATATATCTTGTGGAAAGGACGAATTTCGTCCCTCCTATGGC
GGAAC
