>Addgene plasmid #143195 | TFORF2809 | depositor partial sequence | sequence record 281724 | Barcode
ATTTCGTCCCTCCTATGGCGGAAC
